>Addgene plasmid #201169 | pMSCV-GSDMD_NoCys-Myc | addgene full sequence | sequence record 394035 | Addgene NGS Result
ATGAAAGACCCCACCTGTAGGTTTGGCAAGCTAGCTTAAGTAACGCCATTTTGCAAGGCATGGAAAATAC
ATAACTGAGAATAGAGAAGTTCAGATCAAGGTTAGGAACAGAGAGACAGCAGAATATGGGCCAAACAGGA
TATCTGTGGTAAGCAGTTCCTGCCCCGGCTCAGGGCCAAGAACAGATGGTCCCCAGATGCGGTCCCGCCC
TCAGCAGTTTCTAGAGAACCATCAGATGTTTCCAGGGTGCCCCAAGGACCTGAAATGACCCTGTGCCTTA
TTTGAACTAACCAATCAGTTCGCTTCTCGCTTCTGTTCGCGCGCTTCTGCTCCCCGAGCTCAATAAAAGA
GCCCACAACCCCTCACTCGGCGCGCCAGTCCTCCGATAGACTGCGTCGCCCGGGTACCCGTATTCCCAAT
AAAGCCTCTTGCTGTTTGCATCCGAATCGTGGACTCGCTGATCCTTGGGAGGGTCTCCTCAGATTGATTG
ACTGCCCACCTCGGGGGTCTTTCATTTGGAGGTTCCACCGAGATTTGGAGACCCCTGCCCAGGGACCACC
GACCCCCCCGCCGGGAGGTAAGCTGGCCAGCGGTCGTTTCGTGTCTGTCTCTGTCTTTGTGCGTGTTTGT
GCCGGCATCTAATGTTTGCGCCTGCGTCTGTACTAGTTAGCTAACTAGCTCTGTATCTGGCGGACCCGTG
GTGGAACTGACGAGTTCTGAACACCCGGCCGCAACCCTGGGAGACGTCCCAGGGACTTTGGGGGCCGTTT
TTGTGGCCCGACCTGAGGAAGGGAGTCGATGTGGAATCCGACCCCGTCAGGATATGTGGTTCTGGTAGGA
GACGAGAACCTAAAACAGTTCCCGCCTCCGTCTGAATTTTTGCTTTCGGTTTGGAACCGAAGCCGCGCGT
CTTGTCTGCTGCAGCGCTGCAGCATCGTTCTGTGTTGTCTCTGTCTGACTGTGTTTCTGTATTTGTCTGA
AAATTAGGGCCAGACTGTTACCACTCCCTTAAGTTTGACCTTAGGTCACTGGAAAGATGTCGAGCGGATC
GCTCACAACCAGTCGGTAGATGTCAAGAAGAGACGTTGGGTTACCTTCTGCTCTGCAGAATGGCCAACCT
TTAACGTCGGATGGCCGCGAGACGGCACCTTTAACCGAGACCTCATCACCCAGGTTAAGATCAAGGTCTT
TTCACCTGGCCCGCATGGACACCCAGACCAGGTCCCCTACATCGTGACCTGGGAAGCCTTGGCTTTTGAC
CCCCCTCCCTGGGTCAAGCCCTTTGTACACCCTAAGCCTCCGCCTCCTCTTCCTCCATCCGCCCCGTCTC
TCCCCCTTGAACCTCCTCGTTCGACCCCGCCTCGATCCTCCCTTTATCCAGCCCTCACTCCTTCTCTAGG
CGCCGGAATTAGATCTCTCGAGATCGATGCGGCCGCGCCACCATGCCATCGGCCTTTGAGAAAGTGGTCA
AGAATGTGATCAAGGAGGTAAGCGGCAGCAGAGGCGATCTCATTCCGGTGGACAGCCTGCGGAACTCCAC
CAGCTTCAGGCCCTACGCCCTTCTGAACAGGAAATTTTCAAGCTCAAGGTTCTGGAAACCCCGTTATTCA
GCCGTCAACCTGTCAATCAAGGACATCCTGGAGCCCAGTGCTCCAGAACCAGAACCGGAGGCCTTTGGCT
CCTTCAAAGTCTCTGATGTCGTCGATGGGAACATTCAGGGCAGAGTGATGTTGTCAGGCATGGGAGAAGG
GAAAATTTCTGGTGGGGCTGCAGTGTCTGACAGTTCCAGTGCCTCCATGAATGTGGCCATACTGCGTGTG
ACTCAGAAGACCTGGGAGACCATGCAGCATGAAAGGCACCTTCAGCAGCCTGAGAACAAAATCCTGCAAC
AGCTTCGGAGTCGTGGGGATGACCTGTTTGTGGTGACCGAGGTGCTGCAGACAAAGGAGGAAGTGCAGAT
CACTGAGGTCCACAGCCAAGAGGGCTCAGGCCAGTTTACGCTGCCTGGAGCTTTAGCCTTGAAGGGTGAA
GGCAAGGGCCACCAAAGCCGGAAGAAGATGGTGACCATTCCTGCAGGCAGCATCCTGGCATTCCGAGTGG
CCCAACTGCTTATTGGCTCTAAATGGGATATCCTTCTCGTCTCAGATGAGAAACAGAGGACCTTTGAGCC
CTCCTCAGGTGACAGAAAAGCAGTGGGCCAGAGGCACCATGGCCTCAATGTGCTTGCTGCGCTTGCCTCC
ATCGGAAAGCAGCTCAGTCTCCTGTCAGATGGGATTGATGAGGAGGAATTAATTGAGGCGGCAGACTTCC
AGGGCCTGTATGCTGAGGTGAAGGCTTGCTCCTCAGAACTGGAGAGCTTGGAAATGGAGTTGAGACAACA
GATACTGGTGAACATCGGAAAGATTTTACAGGACCAGCCCAGCATGGAAGCCTTAGAGGCCTCACTAGGG
CAGGGCCTGTGCAGTGGCGGCCAGGTGGAGCCTCTGGACGGCCCAGCTGGCTGCATCCTTGAGTGTCTGG
TGCTTGACTCTGGAGAACTGGTGCCGGAACTCGCAGCCCCTATCTTCTACCTGCTGGGAGCACTGGCTGT
GCTGAGTGAAACCCAGCAGCAGCTGCTAGCTAAGGCTCTGGAGACAACGGTGCTGTCAAAGCAGCTGGAG
TTGGTGAAGCACGTCTTGGAACAGAGCACCCCGTGGCAGGAGCAGAGTTCTGTGTCCCTGCCCACCGTGC
TCCTTGGGGACTGCTGGGATGAAAAGAATCCCACCTGGGTCTTGCTAGAAGAATGTGGCCTAAGGCTGCA
GGTAGAATCCCCCCAGGTGCACTGGGAACCAACGTCTCTGATCCCCACAAGTGCGCTCTATGCCTCCCTG
TTCCTATTGTCAAGTCTAGGCCAGAAACCTTGTGAACAAAAACTCATCTCAGAAGAGGATCTGTAGGTCG
ACGGTATCGATAAGCTTGATATCGAATTCCGCCCCCCCCCCTAACGTTACTGGCCGAAGCCGCTTGGAAT
AAGGCCGGTGTGCGTTTGTCTATATGTTATTTTCCACCATATTGCCGTCTTTTGGCAATGTGAGGGCCCG
GAAACCTGGCCCTGTCTTCTTGACGAGCATTCCTAGGGGTCTTTCCCCTCTCGCCAAAGGAATGCAAGGT
CTGTTGAATGTCGTGAAGGAAGCAGTTCCTCTGGAAGCTTCTTGAAGACAAACAACGTCTGTAGCGACCC
TTTGCAGGCAGCGGAACCCCCCACCTGGCGACAGGTGCCTCTGCGGCCAAAAGCCACGTGTATAAGATAC
ACCTGCAAAGGCGGCACAACCCCAGTGCCACGTTGTGAGTTGGATAGTTGTGGAAAGAGTCAAATGGCTC
TCCTCAAGCGTATTCAACAAGGGGCTGAAGGATGCCCAGAAGGTACCCCATTGTATGGGATCTGATCTGG
GGCCTCGGTGCACATGCTTTACATGTGTTTAGTCGAGGTTAAAAAAACGTCTAGGCCCCCCGAACCACGG
GGACGTGGTTTTCCTTTGAAAAACACGATGATAATATGGCCACAACCATGGTGAGCAAGGGCGAGGAGCT
GTTCACCGGGGTGGTGCCCATCCTGGTCGAGCTGGACGGCGACGTAAACGGCCACAAGTTCAGCGTGTCT
GGCGAGGGCGAGGGCGATGCCACCTACGGCAAGCTGACCCTGAAGTTCATCTGCACCACCGGCAAGCTGC
CCGTGCCCTGGCCCACCCTCGTGACCACCCTGACCTACGGCGTGCAGTGCTTCAGCCGCTACCCCGACCA
CATGAAGCAGCACGACTTCTTCAAGTCCGCCATGCCCGAAGGCTACGTCCAGGAGCGCACCATCTTCTTC
AAGGACGACGGCAACTACAAGACCCGCGCCGAGGTGAAGTTCGAGGGCGACACCCTGGTGAACCGCATCG
AGCTGAAGGGCATCGACTTCAAGGAGGACGGCAACATCCTGGGGCACAAGCTGGAGTACAACTACAACAG
CCACAACGTCTATATCATGGCCGACAAGCAGAAGAACGGCATCAAGGCGAACTTCAAGATCCGCCACAAC
ATCGAGGACGGCAGCGTGCAGCTCGCCGACCACTACCAGCAGAACACCCCCATCGGCGACGGCCCCGTGC
TGCTGCCCGACAACCACTACCTGAGCACCCAGTCCGCCCTGAGCAAAGACCCCAACGAGAAGCGCGATCA
CATGGTCCTGCTGGAGTTCGTGACCGCCGCCGGGATCACTCTCGGCATGGACGAGCTGTACAAGTAATGA
ATTAATTAAGAATTCGATAAAATAAAAGATTTTATTTAGTCTCCAGAAAAAGGGGGGAATGAAAGACCCC
ACCTGTAGGTTTGGCAAGCTAGCTTAAGTAACGCCATTTTGCAAGGCATGGAAAATACATAACTGAGAAT
AGAGAAGTTCAGATCAAGGTTAGGAACAGAGAGACAGCAGAATATGGGCCAAACAGGATATCTGTGGTAA
GCAGTTCCTGCCCCGGCTCAGGGCCAAGAACAGATGGTCCCCAGATGCGGTCCCGCCCTCAGCAGTTTCT
AGAGAACCATCAGATGTTTCCAGGGTGCCCCAAGGACCTGAAATGACCCTGTGCCTTATTTGAACTAACC
AATCAGTTCGCTTCTCGCTTCTGTTCGCGCGCTTCTGCTCCCCGAGCTCAATAAAAGAGCCCACAACCCC
TCACTCGGCGCGCCAGTCCTCCGATAGACTGCGTCGCCCGGGTACCCGTGTATCCAATAAACCCTCTTGC
AGTTGCATCCGACTTGTGGTCTCGCTGTTCCTTGGGAGGGTCTCCTCTGAGTGATTGACTACCCGTCAGC
GGGGGTCTTTCATGGGTAACAGTTTCTTGAAGTTGGAGAACAACATTCTGAGGGTAGGAGTCGAATATTA
AGTAATCCTGACTCAATTAGCCACTGTTTTGAATCCACATACTCCAATACTCCTGAAATAGTTCATTATG
GACAGCGCAGAAAGAGCTGGGGAGAATTGTGAAATTGTTATCCGCTCACAATTCCACACAACATACGAGC
CGGAAGCATAAAGTGTAAAGCCTGGGGTGCCTAATGAGTGAGCTAACTCACATTAATTGCGTTGCGCTCA
CTGCCCGCTTTCCAGTCGGGAAACCTGTCGTGCCAGCTGCATTAATGAATCGGCCAACGCGCGGGGAGAG
GCGGTTTGCGTATTGGGCGCTCTTCCGCTTCCTCGCTCACTGACTCGCTGCGCTCGGTCGTTCGGCTGCG
GCGAGCGGTATCAGCTCACTCAAAGGCGGTAATACGGTTATCCACAGAATCAGGGGATAACGCAGGAAAG
AACATGTGAGCAAAAGGCCAGCAAAAGGCCAGGAACCGTAAAAAGGCCGCGTTGCTGGCGTTTTTCCATA
GGCTCCGCCCCCCTGACGAGCATCACAAAAATCGACGCTCAAGTCAGAGGTGGCGAAACCCGACAGGACT
ATAAAGATACCAGGCGTTTCCCCCTGGAAGCTCCCTCGTGCGCTCTCCTGTTCCGACCCTGCCGCTTACC
GGATACCTGTCCGCCTTTCTCCCTTCGGGAAGCGTGGCGCTTTCTCATAGCTCACGCTGTAGGTATCTCA
GTTCGGTGTAGGTCGTTCGCTCCAAGCTGGGCTGTGTGCACGAACCCCCCGTTCAGCCCGACCGCTGCGC
CTTATCCGGTAACTATCGTCTTGAGTCCAACCCGGTAAGACACGACTTATCGCCACTGGCAGCAGCCACT
GGTAACAGGATTAGCAGAGCGAGGTATGTAGGCGGTGCTACAGAGTTCTTGAAGTGGTGGCCTAACTACG
GCTACACTAGAAGAACAGTATTTGGTATCTGCGCTCTGCTGAAGCCAGTTACCTTCGGAAAAAGAGTTGG
TAGCTCTTGATCCGGCAAACAAACCACCGCTGGTAGCGGTGGTTTTTTTGTTTGCAAGCAGCAGATTACG
CGCAGAAAAAAAGGATCTCAAGAAGATCCTTTGATCTTTTCTACGGGGTCTGACGCTCAGTGGAACGAAA
ACTCACGTTAAGGGATTTTGGTCATGAGATTATCAAAAAGGATCTTCACCTAGATCCTTTTAAATTAAAA
ATGAAGTTTTAAATCAATCTAAAGTATATATGAGTAAACTTGGTCTGACAGTTACCAATGCTTAATCAGT
GAGGCACCTATCTCAGCGATCTGTCTATTTCGTTCATCCATAGTTGCCTGACTCCCCGTCGTGTAGATAA
CTACGATACGGGAGGGCTTACCATCTGGCCCCAGTGCTGCAATGATACCGCGAGACCCACGCTCACCGGC
TCCAGATTTATCAGCAATAAACCAGCCAGCCGGAAGGGCCGAGCGCAGAAGTGGTCCTGCAACTTTATCC
GCCTCCATCCAGTCTATTAATTGTTGCCGGGAAGCTAGAGTAAGTAGTTCGCCAGTTAATAGTTTGCGCA
ACGTTGTTGCCATTGCTACAGGCATCGTGGTGTCACGCTCGTCGTTTGGTATGGCTTCATTCAGCTCCGG
TTCCCAACGATCAAGGCGAGTTACATGATCCCCCATGTTGTGCAAAAAAGCGGTTAGCTCCTTCGGTCCT
CCGATCGTTGTCAGAAGTAAGTTGGCCGCAGTGTTATCACTCATGGTTATGGCAGCACTGCATAATTCTC
TTACTGTCATGCCATCCGTAAGATGCTTTTCTGTGACTGGTGAGTACTCAACCAAGTCATTCTGAGAATA
GTGTATGCGGCGACCGAGTTGCTCTTGCCCGGCGTCAATACGGGATAATACCGCGCCACATAGCAGAACT
TTAAAAGTGCTCATCATTGGAAAACGTTCTTCGGGGCGAAAACTCTCAAGGATCTTACCGCTGTTGAGAT
CCAGTTCGATGTAACCCACTCGTGCACCCAACTGATCTTCAGCATCTTTTACTTTCACCAGCGTTTCTGG
GTGAGCAAAAACAGGAAGGCAAAATGCCGCAAAAAAGGGAATAAGGGCGACACGGAAATGTTGAATACTC
ATACTCTTCCTTTTTCAATATTATTGAAGCATTTATCAGGGTTATTGTCTCATGAGCGGATACATATTTG
AATGTATTTAGAAAAATAAACAAATAGGGGTTCCGCGCACATTTCCCCGAAAAGTGCCACCTGACGTCTA
AGAAACCATTATTATCATGACATTAACCTATAAAAATAGGCGTATCACGAGGCCCTTTCGTCTCGCGCGT
TTCGGTGATGACGGTGAAAACCTCTGACACATGCAGCTCCCGGAGACGGTCACAGCTTGTCTGTAAGCGG
ATGCCGGGAGCAGACAAGCCCGTCAGGGCGCGTCAGCGGGTGTTGGCGGGTGTCGGGGCTGGCTTAACTA
TGCGGCATCAGAGCAGATTGTACTGAGAGTGCACCATATGCGGTGTGAAATACCGCACAGATGCGTAAGG
AGAAAATACCGCATCAGGCGCCATTCGCCATTCAGGCTGCGCAACTGTTGGGAAGGGCGATCGGTGCGGG
CCTCTTCGCTATTACGCCAGCTGGCGAAAGGGGGATGTGCTGCAAGGCGATTAAGTTGGGTAACGCCAGG
GTTTTCCCAGTCACGACGTTGTAAAACGACGGCGCAAGGAATGGTGCATGCAAGGAGATGGCGCCCAACA
GTCCCCCGGCCACGGGGCCTGCCACCATACCCACGCCGAAACAAGCGCTCATGAGCCCGAAGTGGCGAGC
CCGATCTTCCCCATCGGTGATGTCGGCGATATAGGCGCCAGCAACCGCACCTGTGGCGCCGGTGATGCCG
GCCACGATGCGTCCGGCGTAGAGGCGATTAGTCCAATTTGTTAAAGACAGGATATCAGTGGTCCAGGCTC
TAGTTTTGACTCAACAATATCACCAGCTGAAGCCTATAGAGTACGAGCCATAGATAAAATAAAAGATTTT
ATTTAGTCTCCAGAAAAAGGGGGGA
Features (pLannotate 1.2.2; 20 found; start..end, strand, type, name):
    580..921     +  misc_feature   MESV Ψ: packaging signal of murine embryonic stem cell virus
    988..1404    +  CDS            gag (truncated): truncated Moloney murine leukemia virus (MMLV) gag gene lacking the start codon
   1443..2903    +  CDS            Gsdmd: GSDMD_MOUSE - Also known as Gsdmdc1. Experimental evidence at protein level: Swiss-Prot protein existence level 1. [Gasdermin-D, N-terminal]: Promotes pyroptosis in response to microbial infection and danger signals (PubMed:26375003, PubMed:26375259, PubMed:26611636, PubMed:27383986, PubMed:27385778, PubMed:27418190, PubMed:32820063). Produced by the cleavage of gasdermin-D by inflammatory caspases CASP1 or CASP4/CASP11 in response to canonical, as well as non-canonical (such as cytosolic LPS) inflammasome activators (PubMed:26375003, PubMed:26375259, PubMed:26611636, PubMed:27383986, PubMed:2
   2935..2970    -  misc_feature   MCS (fragment): pBluescript multiple cloning site
   3072..3534    +  misc_feature   IRES: internal ribosome entry site (IRES) of the encephalomyocarditis virus (EMCV)
   3548..4267    +  CDS            EGFP: the original enhanced GFP (Yang et al., 1996) mammalian codon-optimized
   4329..4843    +  LTR            3' LTR: 3' long terminal repeat from murine embryonic stem cell virus
   5005..5021    -  protein_bind   lac operator: The lac repressor binds to the lac operator to inhibit transcription in E. coli. This inhibition can be relieved by adding lactose or isopropyl-β-D-thiogalactopyranoside (IPTG). lac repressor encoded by lacI
   5029..5059    -  promoter       lac promoter: promoter for the E. coli lac operon
   5074..5095    -  protein_bind   CAP binding site: CAP binding activates transcription in the presence of cAMP. E. coli catabolite activator protein
   5108..5200    -  CDS            lacI (fragment): lac repressor; lacI; The lac repressor binds to the lac operator to inhibit transcription in E. coli. This inhibition can be relieved by adding lactose or isopropyl-β-D-thiogalactopyranoside (IPTG).
   5383..5971    -  rep_origin     ori: high-copy-number ColE1/pMB1/pBR322/pUC origin of replication
   6142..7002    -  CDS            AmpR: β-lactamase; bla; confers resistance to ampicillin, carbenicillin, and related antibiotics
   7003..7107    -  promoter       AmpR promoter: bla
   7202..7237    +  CDS            rop (fragment): Rop protein, which maintains plasmids at low copy number; rop
   7339..7438    +  misc_feature   bom (fragment): basis of mobility region from pBR322
   7444..7593    -  CDS            lacZα (fragment): LacZα fragment of β-galactosidase; lacZ fragment
   7593..7794    -  CDS            TcR (fragment): tetracycline efflux protein; tet; confers resistance to tetracycline
   7795..7893    +  CDS            env (fragment): murine leukemia virus gPr80 envelope polyprotein precursor; env; proteolytically cleaved into gp70SU and p15TM subunits
   7935..516     +  LTR            5' LTR (across the origin): 5' long terminal repeat from murine embryonic stem cell virus
