[The description below was written by a language model from this plasmid's Addgene catalogue record and pLannotate feature annotations shown in this document.]
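Description:
pMSCV-GSDMD_NoCys-Myc is a gammaretroviral transfer vector built on the pMSCV-IRES-EGFP backbone for expressing a mutant mouse gasdermin D (Gsdmd) in mammalian cells by retroviral transduction. The sequenced plasmid is about 7.9 kb. In bacteria it is maintained through a high-copy ColE1/pUC-type origin and selected with ampicillin via the β-lactamase gene. The remaining bacterial annotations (lac promoter/operator and fragments of lacI, lacZα, rop, bom and TcR) are backbone remnants with no evident role in the design.

The viral cassette is flanked by 5′ and 3′ long terminal repeats from murine embryonic stem cell virus. The 5′ LTR serves as the promoter for the genomic transcript and is followed by the MESV Ψ packaging signal and a truncated, start-codon-deficient gag segment that supports encapsidation without producing Gag protein. The gag, pol and env functions are absent and must therefore be supplied in trans by a packaging system. Cloned between NotI and SalI sites downstream is the roughly 1.5 kb Gsdmd coding sequence, which carries six cysteine-to-alanine substitutions (C39A, C57A, C77A, C122A, C192A, C265A) and, according to the catalogue entry, a C-terminal Myc epitope tag; the tag is not separately annotated in the feature table. An EMCV IRES then drives translation of EGFP from the same transcript, so transduced cells can be identified or sorted by green fluorescence.

Gasdermin D is the pore-forming executor of pyroptosis, activated by inflammatory caspase cleavage. The associated publication concerns the redox sensitivity of this pore-forming activity, so the "NoCys" variant presumably serves to test the contribution of these cysteine residues, with the Myc tag allowing protein detection.
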