Addgene plasmid #201169: pMSCV-GSDMD_NoCys-Myc
Purpose: Expression of GSDMD gene in mammalian cells by retroviral transduction
Depositing lab: Jonathan Kagan. Depositing organization: Boston Children's Hospital. Publication: Gasdermin D pore-forming activity is redox-sensitive. Devant P, Borsic E, Ngwa EM, Xiao H, Chouchani ET, Thiagarajah JR, Hafner-Bratkovic I, Evavold CL, Kagan JC. Cell Rep. 2023 Jan 31;42(1):112008. doi: 10.1016/j.celrep.2023.112008. Epub 2023 Jan 19. PubMed 36662620.
Backbone
  Vector backbone: pMSCV-IRES-EGFP
  Backbone size w/o insert (bp): 6400
  Vector type: Retroviral
Growth in bacteria
  Bacterial resistance: Ampicillin, 100 μg/mL
  Growth temperature: 37°C
  Growth strain: NEB Stable
  Copy number: High Copy
Gene/Insert
  Gene/Insert name: Gasdermin D (alt name: GSDMD)
  Species: M. musculus (mouse)
  Insert size (bp): 1500
  Mutation: C39A, C57A, C77A, C122A, C265A, C192A
  Entrez Gene: Gsdmd (a.k.a. 1810036L03Rik, DF5L, Dfna5l, GsdmD-1, Gsdmdc1, M2-4)
  Promoter: MESV
  Tag / fusion protein: Myc (C terminal on insert)
  Cloning method: Restriction Enzyme; 5′ cloning site NotI (not destroyed); 3′ cloning site SalI (not destroyed)
  Sequencing primers: 5′ MSCV-fwd; 3′ MSCV-rev
Terms and licenses: Academic/Nonprofit Terms; Industry Terms: Not Available to Industry
Depositor comments: AE34
How to cite: pMSCV-GSDMD_NoCys-Myc was a gift from Jonathan Kagan (Addgene plasmid # 201169 ; http://n2t.net/addgene:201169 ; RRID:Addgene_201169)
