>Addgene plasmid #201169 | pMSCV-GSDMD_NoCys-Myc | depositor partial sequence | sequence record 390342 | GSDMD insert
GCGGCCGCGCCACCATGCCATCGGCCTTTGAGAAAGTGGTCAAGAATGTGATCAAGGAGGTAAGCGGCAG
CAGAGGCGATCTCATTCCGGTGGACAGCCTGCGGAACTCCACCAGCTTCAGGCCCTACGCCCTTCTGAAC
AGGAAATTTTCAAGCTCAAGGTTCTGGAAACCCCGTTATTCAGCCGTCAACCTGTCAATCAAGGACATCC
TGGAGCCCAGTGCTCCAGAACCAGAACCGGAGGCCTTTGGCTCCTTCAAAGTCTCTGATGTCGTCGATGG
GAACATTCAGGGCAGAGTGATGTTGTCAGGCATGGGAGAAGGGAAAATTTCTGGTGGGGCTGCAGTGTCT
GACAGTTCCAGTGCCTCCATGAATGTGGCCATACTGCGTGTGACTCAGAAGACCTGGGAGACCATGCAGC
ATGAAAGGCACCTTCAGCAGCCTGAGAACAAAATCCTGCAACAGCTTCGGAGTCGTGGGGATGACCTGTT
TGTGGTGACCGAGGTGCTGCAGACAAAGGAGGAAGTGCAGATCACTGAGGTCCACAGCCAAGAGGGCTCA
GGCCAGTTTACGCTGCCTGGAGCTTTAGCCTTGAAGGGTGAAGGCAAGGGCCACCAAAGCCGGAAGAAGA
TGGTGACCATTCCTGCAGGCAGCATCCTGGCATTCCGAGTGGCCCAACTGCTTATTGGCTCTAAATGGGA
TATCCTTCTCGTCTCAGATGAGAAACAGAGGACCTTTGAGCCCTCCTCAGGTGACAGAAAAGCAGTGGGC
CAGAGGCACCATGGCCTCAATGTGCTTGCTGCGCTTGCCTCCATCGGAAAGCAGCTCAGTCTCCTGTCAG
ATGGGATTGATGAGGAGGAATTAATTGAGGCGGCAGACTTCCAGGGCCTGTATGCTGAGGTGAAGGCTTG
CTCCTCAGAACTGGAGAGCTTGGAAATGGAGTTGAGACAACAGATACTGGTGAACATCGGAAAGATTTTA
CAGGACCAGCCCAGCATGGAAGCCTTAGAGGCCTCACTAGGGCAGGGCCTGTGCAGTGGCGGCCAGGTGG
AGCCTCTGGACGGCCCAGCTGGCTGCATCCTTGAGTGTCTGGTGCTTGACTCTGGAGAACTGGTGCCGGA
ACTCGCAGCCCCTATCTTCTACCTGCTGGGAGCACTGGCTGTGCTGAGTGAAACCCAGCAGCAGCTGCTA
GCTAAGGCTCTGGAGACAACGGTGCTGTCAAAGCAGCTGGAGTTGGTGAAGCACGTCTTGGAACAGAGCA
CCCCGTGGCAGGAGCAGAGTTCTGTGTCCCTGCCCACCGTGCTCCTTGGGGACTGCTGGGATGAAAAGAA
TCCCACCTGGGTCTTGCTAGAAGAATGTGGCCTAAGGCTGCAGGTAGAATCCCCCCAGGTGCACTGGGAA
CCAACGTCTCTGATCCCCACAAGTGCGCTCTATGCCTCCCTGTTCCTATTGTCAAGTCTAGGCCAGAAAC
CTTGTGAACAAAAACTCATCTCAGAAGAGGATCTGTAGGTCGAC
